>Addgene plasmid #212902 | pYSD005 | addgene full sequence | sequence record 421764 | Addgene NGS Result
TCGGTCTCATATGATGTCTGCATTATTTAATTTTCGTTCTCTTCTGCAAGTGATATTGTTACTGATTTGT
TCATGTTCTTATGTTCATGCTTGAGACCAGACCAATAAAAAACGCCCGGCGGCAACCGAGCGTTCTGAAC
AAATCCAGATGGAGTTCTGAGGTCATTACTGGATCTATCAACAGGAGTCCAAGCGAGCTCGATATCAAAT
TACGCCCCGCCCTGCCACTCATCGCAGTACTGTTGTAATTCATTAAGCATTCTGCCGACATGGAAGCCAT
CACAAACGGCATGATGAACCTGAATCGCCAGCGGCATCAGCACCTTGTCGCCTTGCGTATAATATTTGCC
CATGGTGAAAACGGGGGCGAAGAAGTTGTCCATATTGGCCACGTTTAAATCAAAACTGGTGAAACTCACC
CAGGGATTGGCTGAAACGAAAAACATATTCTCAATAAACCCTTTAGGGAAATAGGCCAGGTTTTCACCGT
AACACGCCACATCTTGCGAATATATGTGTAGAAACTGCCGGAAATCGTCGTGGTATTCACTCCAGAGCGA
TGAAAACGTTTCAGTTTGCTCATGGAAAACGGTGTAACAAGGGTGAACACTATCCCATATCACCAGCTCA
CCGTCTTTCATTGCCATACGAAATTCCGGATGAGCATTCATCAGGCGGGCAAGAATGTGAATAAAGGCCG
GATAAAACTTGTGCTTATTTTTCTTTACGGTCTTTAAAAAGGCCGTAATATCCAGCTGAACGGTCTGGTT
ATAGGTACATTGAGCAACTGACTGAAATGCCTCAAAATGTTCTTTACGATGCCATTGGGATATATCAACG
GTGGTATATCCAGTGATTTTTTTCTCCATTTTAGCTTCCTTAGCTCCTGAAAATCTCGATAACTCAAAAA
ATACGCCCGGTAGTGATCTTATTTCATTATGGTGAAAGTTGGAACCTCTTACGTGCCCGATCAATCATGA
CCAAAATCCCTTAACGTGAGTTTTCGTTCCACTGAGCGTCAGACCCCGTAGAAAAGATCAAAGGATCTTC
TTGAGATCCTTTTTTTCTGCGCGTAATCTGCTGCTTGCAAACAAAAAAACCACCGCTACCAGCGGTGGTT
TGTTTGCCGGATCAAGAGCTACCAACTCTTTTTCCGAAGGTAACTGGCTTCAGCAGAGCGCAGATACCAA
ATACTGTTCTTCTAGTGTAGCCGTAGTTAGGCCACCACTTCAAGAACTCTGTAGCACCGCCTACATACCT
CGCTCTGCTAATCCTGTTACCAGTGGCTGCTGCCAGTGGCGATAAGTCGTGTCTTACCGGGTTGGACTCA
AGACGATAGTTACCGGATAAGGCGCAGCGGTCGGGCTGAACGGGGGGTTCGTGCACACAGCCCAGCTTGG
AGCGAACGACCTACACCGAACTGAGATACCTACAGCGTGAGCTATGAGAAAGCGCCACGCTTCCCGAAGG
GAGAAAGGCGGACAGGTATCCGGTAAGCGGCAGGGTCGGAACAGGAGAGCGCACGAGGGAGCTTCCAGGG
GGAAACGCCTGGTATCTTTATAGTCCTGTCGGGTTTCGCCACCTCTGACTTGAGCGTCGATTTTTGTGAT
GCTCGTCAGGGGGGCGGAGCCTATGGAAAAACGCCAGCAACGCGGCCTTTTTACGGTTCCTGGCCTTTTG
CTGGCCTTTTGCTCACATGTTCTTTCCTGCGTTATCCCCTGATTCTGTGGATAACCGTAG
Features (pLannotate 1.2.2; 5 found; start..end, strand, type, name):
     14..91      +  CDS            TMEM167A (fragment): KISHA_HUMAN - Also known as TMEM167. Experimental evidence at protein level: Swiss-Prot protein existence level 1. Involved in the early part of the secretory pathway. From Homo sapiens (Human).
    105..139     -  terminator     lambda t0 terminator: minimal transcription terminator from phage lambda (Scholtissek and Grosse, 1987)
    213..869     -  CDS            cat: CAT_ECOLX - Experimental evidence at protein level: Swiss-Prot protein existence level 1. This enzyme is an effector of chloramphenicol resistance in bacteria. From Escherichia coli. This protein is used as a marker in many commonly used cloning vectors, such as pACYC184.
    870..967     -  promoter       cat promoter: promoter of the E. coli cat gene encoding chloramphenicol acetyltransferase
   1051..1639    +  rep_origin     ori: high-copy-number ColE1/pMB1/pBR322/pUC origin of replication
