[The description below was written by a language model from this plasmid's Addgene catalogue record and pLannotate feature annotations shown in this document.]
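Description:
pYSD005 is a small (about 1.7 kb) part-storage plasmid from the yeast secretion/display (YSD) expansion of the MoClo yeast toolkit (YTK). It is built on the pYTK001 part entry vector and is maintained in E. coli, not used for expression in its own right. Propagation relies on a high-copy ColE1/pUC-type origin. Selection is by chloramphenicol resistance, provided by the cat gene under its native promoter, with a lambda t0 terminator lying between the marker and the part. No yeast origin, yeast marker or yeast promoter is annotated, as expected for a vector that only holds a single modular part.

The payload is the pre- signal peptide of the S. cerevisiae KSH1 gene, formatted as a Type 3a' part. It was inserted by BsmBI Golden Gate cloning, which destroyed the BsmBI sites. The automated annotation marks a short coding fragment of roughly 78 nt as human TMEM167A. This protein acts early in the secretory pathway, and the label most likely reflects homology matching to the yeast KSH1 sequence, since the catalogue entry gives the insert species as budding yeast.

In the MoClo scheme, a part of this type is released from its entry vector and joined in a defined order with promoter, coding sequence, terminator and other parts to make a yeast transcription unit. Here the KSH1 leader would occupy the N-terminal signal position and direct a fused heterologous protein into the secretory pathway. The plasmid is one of a set of interchangeable signal peptides meant to be screened when optimising protein secretion or surface display in S. cerevisiae.
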