Addgene plasmid #212902: pYSD005
Purpose: Encodes S. cerevisiae KSH1 pre- signal peptide as a Type 3a' part to be used in the yeast secretion/display (YSD) extension of the MoClo yeast toolkit (YTK)
Depositing lab: Paul Young. Depositing organization: University College Cork. Publication: A Yeast Modular Cloning (MoClo) Toolkit Expansion for Optimization of Heterologous Protein Secretion and Surface Display in Saccharomyces cerevisiae. O'Riordan NM, Juric V, O'Neill SK, Roche AP, Young PW. ACS Synth Biol. 2024 Mar 14. doi: 10.1021/acssynbio.3c00743. PubMed 38483353.
Backbone
  Vector backbone: pYTK001
  Vector type: Bacterial Expression
Growth in bacteria
  Bacterial resistance: Chloramphenicol, 25 μg/mL
  Growth temperature: 37°C
  Growth strain: DH5alpha
  Copy number: High Copy
Gene/Insert
  Gene/Insert name: KSH1
  Species: S. cerevisiae (budding yeast)
  Entrez Gene: KSH1
  Cloning method: Restriction Enzyme; 5′ cloning site BsmBI (destroyed during cloning); 3′ cloning site BsmBI (destroyed during cloning)
Terms and licenses: Academic/Nonprofit Terms; Industry Terms: Not Available to Industry
How to cite: pYSD005 was a gift from Paul Young (Addgene plasmid # 212902 ; http://n2t.net/addgene:212902 ; RRID:Addgene_212902)
